Addgene plasmid #63275: pFusX1-57
Purpose: Encodes RVD positions 1-3 in TALEN assembly
Depositing lab: Stephen Ekker. Depositing organization: Mayo Foundation for Medical Education and Research. Publication: FusX: A rapid one-step TALE assembly system for genome science. Ma AC, McNulty MS, Tanya PL, Jarryd CM, Martinez-Galvez G, Argue DP, Lee HB, Urban MD, Bullard CE, Blackburn PR, Man TK, Clark KJ, Ekker SC. Hum Gene Ther. 2016 Jun;27(6):451-63. doi: 10.1089/hum.2015.172 PubMed 26854857.
Backbone
  Vector backbone: FusX1
  Backbone size w/o insert (bp): 3013
  Vector type: TALEN
Growth in bacteria
  Bacterial resistance: Spectinomycin, 50 μg/mL
  Growth temperature: 37°C
  Growth strain: DH5alpha
  Copy number: High Copy
Gene/Insert
  Gene/Insert name: NG NN NI (alt name: X1_TGA)
  Species: Synthetic
  Mutation: none
  Cloning method: Restriction Enzyme; 5′ cloning site BsaI (destroyed during cloning); 3′ cloning site BsaI (destroyed during cloning)
  Sequencing primers: 5′ pCR8_F1; 3′ pCR8_R1
Terms and licenses: Academic/Nonprofit Terms; Industry Terms: Not Available to Industry
How to cite: pFusX1-57 was a gift from Stephen Ekker (Addgene plasmid # 63275 ; http://n2t.net/addgene:63275 ; RRID:Addgene_63275)
