[The description below was written by a language model from this plasmid's Addgene catalogue record.]
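Description:
pFusX1-57 is a library component plasmid from the FusX system, a one-step assembly scheme for building TAL effector (TALE) repeat arrays, including those used in TALENs. It is built on the FusX1 backbone (about 3 kb without the insert), is maintained as a high-copy plasmid in standard E. coli cloning strains, and is selected with spectinomycin. The record does not name the origin of replication or list any other backbone features, and no feature table is provided. The use of pCR8 sequencing primers suggests a pCR8-type backbone, but this is not stated explicitly.

The insert is a synthetic, pre-assembled trimer of TALE repeats carrying the repeat-variable diresidues (RVDs) NG, NN and NI. Under the standard TALE recognition code these specify T, G and A respectively, which matches the alternative insert name X1_TGA. The trimer occupies RVD positions 1–3 of the final array, so this plasmid is one member of a set covering the possible three-base combinations for that first position block. The trimer was cloned into the backbone through BsaI sites that were destroyed in the process, which is typical of Golden Gate-style construction with type IIS enzymes. The record does not describe how the module is released in the later assembly step.

In practice, a user picks the pFusX1 plasmid matching the first three bases of the DNA target and combines it with corresponding modules for later positions and a receiver vector to generate a full-length custom TALE domain. There is no promoter or expression cassette recorded for the insert, consistent with a role purely as a cloning intermediate rather than an expression construct.
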