>Addgene plasmid #63275 | pFusX1-57 | depositor partial sequence | sequence record 105068 | pFusX1_TGA
AGTCTTAAGCGTCTCCCCCTGAACCTGACCCCGGACCAAGTGGTGGCTATCGCCAGCAACGGTGGCGGCA
AGCAAGCGCTCGAAACGGTGCAGCGGCTGTTGCCGGTGCTGTGCCAGGACCATGGCCTGACCCCGGACCA
AGTGGTGGCTATCGCCAGCAACAATGGCGGCAAGCAAGCGCTCGAAACGGTGCAGCGGCTGTTGCCGGTG
CTGTGCCAGGACCATGGCCTGACCCCGGACCAAGTGGTGGCTATCGCCAGCAACATTGGCGGCAAGCAAG
CGCTCGAAACGGTGCAGCGGCTGTTGCCGGTGCTGTGCCAGGACCATGGCCTGACGAGACGTC
