>Addgene plasmid #63275 | pFusX1-57 | depositor partial sequence | sequence record 105069 | FusX1
CGTCTCCCCCTGACCCCGGACCAAGTGGTGGCTATCGAGACCGGCGCCGCTACGGGCGCGTCCCATTCGC
CATTCAGGCTGCGCAACTGTTGGGAAGGGCGATCGGTGCGGGCTCTTCGCTATTACGCCAGCTGGCGAAA
GGGGGATGTGCTGCAAGGCGATTAAGTTGGGAACGCCAGGGTTTTCCCAGTCACGACGTTGTAAAACGAC
GGCCAGTGAGCGCGCGTAATCGACTCACTATAGGGCGAATTGGGTACCGGGCCCCCCCTCGAGGTCCTCC
AGCTTTTGTTCCCTTTAGTGAGGGTTAATTGCGCGCTTGGCGTAATCATGGTCATAGCTGTTTCCTGTGT
GAAATTGTTATCCGCTCACAATTCCACACAACATACGAGCCGGAAGCATAAAGTGTAAAGCCTGGGGTGC
CTAATGAGTGAGCTAACTCACATTAATTGCGTTGCGCTCACTGCCCGCTTTCCACCGGTGGTCTCTGGCG
GCAAGCAAGCGCTCGAAACGGTGCAGCGGCTGTTGCCGGTGCTGTGCCAGGACCATGGCCTGACGAGACG
TCTAGACCAGCCAGGACAGAAATGCCTCGACTTCGCTGCTACCCAAGGTTGCCGGGTGACGCACACCGTG
GAAACGGATGAAGGCACGAACCCAGTGGACATAAGCCTGTTCGGTTCGTAAGCTGTAATGCAAGTAGCGT
ATGCGCTCACGCAACTGGTCCAGAACCTTGACCGAACGCAGCGGTGGTAACGGCGCAGTGGCGGTTTTCA
TGGCTTGTTATGACTGTTTTTTTGGGGTACAGTCTATGCCTCGGGCATCCAAGCAGCAAGCGCGTTACGC
CGTGGGTCGATGTTTGATGTTATGGAGCAGCAACGATGTTACGCAGCAGGGCAGTCGCCCTAAAACAAAG
TTAAACATTATGAGGGAAGCGGTGATCGCCGAAGTATCGACTCAACTATCAGAGGTAGTTGGCGTCATCG
AGCGCCATCTCGAACCGACGTTGCTGGCCGTACATTTGTACGGCTCCGCAGTGGATGGCGGCCTGAAGCC
ACACAGTGATATTGATTTGCTGGTTACGGTGACCGTAAGGCTTGATGAAACAACGCGGCGAGCTTTGATC
AACGACCTTTTGGAAACTTCGGCTTCCCCTGGAGAGAGCGAGATTCTCCGCGCTGTAGAAGTCACCATTG
TTGTGCACGACGACATCATTCCGTGGCGTTATCCAGCTAAGCGCGAACTGCAATTTGGAGAATGGCAGCG
CAATGACATTCTTGCAGGTATCTTCGAGCCAGCCACGATCGACATTGATCTGGCTATCTTGCTGACAAAA
GCAAGAGAACATAGCGTTGCCTTGGTAGGTCCAGCGGCGGAGGAACTCTTTGATCCGGTTCCTGAACAGG
ATCTATTTGAGGCGCTAAATGAAACCTTAACGCTATGGAACTCGCCGCCCGACTGGGCTGGCGATGAGCG
AAATGTAGTGCTTACGTTGTCCCGCATTTGGTACAGCGCAGTAACCGGCAAAATCGCGCCGAAGGATGTC
GCTGCCGACTGGGCAATGGAGCGCCTGCCGGCCCAGTATCAGCCCGTCATACTTGAAGCTAGACAGGCTT
ATCTTGGACAAGAAGAAGATCGCTTGGCCTCGCGCGCAGATCAGTTGGAAGAATTTGTCCACTACGTGAA
AGGCGAGATCACCAAGGTAGTCGGCAAATAACCCTCGAGCCACCCATGACCAAAATCCCTTAACGTGAGT
TACGCGTCGTTCCACTGAGCGTCAGACCCCGTAGAAAAGATCAAAGGATCTTCTTGAGATCCTTTTTTTC
TGCGCGTAATCTGCTGCTTGCAAACAAAAAAACCACCGCTACCAGCGGTGGTTTGTTTGCCGGATCAAGA
GCTACCAACTCTTTTTCCGAAGGTAACTGGCTTCAGCAGAGCGCAGATACCAAATACTGTCCTTCTAGTG
TAGCCGTAGTTAGGCCACCACTTCAAGAACTCTGTAGCACCGCCTACATACCTCGCTCTGCTAATCCTGT
TACCAGTGGCTGCTGCCAGTGGCGATAAGTCGTGTCTTACCGGGTTGGACTCAAGACGATAGTTACCGGA
TAAGGCGCAGCGGTCGGGCTGAACGGGGGGTTCGTGCACACAGCCCAGCTTGGAGCGAACGACCTACACC
GAACTGAGATACCTACAGCGTGAGCATTGAGAAAGCGCCACGCTTCCCGAAGGGAGAAAGGCGGACAGGT
ATCCGGTAAGCGGCAGGGTCGGAACAGGAGAGCGCACGAGGGAGCTTCCAGGGGGAAACGCCTGGTATCT
TTATAGTCCTGTCGGGTTTCGCCACCTCTGACTTGAGCGTCGATTTTTGTGATGCTCGTCAGGGGGGCGG
AGCCTATGGAAAAACGCCAGCAACGCGGCCTTTTTACGGTTCCTGGCCTTTTGCTGGCCTTTTGCTCACA
TGTTCTTTCCTGCGTTATCCCCTGATTCTGTGGATAACCGTATTACCGCCTTTGAGTGAGCTGATACCGC
TCGCCGCAGCCGAACGACCGAGCGCAGCGAGTCAGTGAGCGAGGAAGCGGAAGAGCGCCCAATACGCAAA
CCGCCTCTCCCCGCGCGTTGGCCGATTCATTAATGCAGCTGGCACGACAGGTTTCCCGACTGGAAAGCGG
GCAGTGAGCGCAACGCAATTAATACGCGTACCGCTAGCCAGGAAGAGTTTGTAGAAACGCAAAAAGGCCA
TCCGTCAGGATGGCCTTCTGCTTAGTTTGATGCCTGGCAGTTTATGGCGGGCGTCCTGCCCGCCACCCTC
CGGGCCGTTGCTTCACAACGTTCAAATCCGCTCCCGGCGGATTTGTCCTACTCAGGAGAGCGTTCACCGA
CAAACAACAGATAAAACGAAAGGCCCAGTCTTCCGACTGAGCCTTTCGTTTTATTTGATGCCTGGCAGTT
CCCTACTCTCGCGTTAACGCTAGCATGGATGTTTTCCCAGTCACGACGTTGTAAAACGACGGCCAGTCTT
AAG
