>Addgene plasmid #63275 | pFusX1-57 | addgene partial sequence | sequence record 111096 | pCR8_R1 5'-cgaaccgaacaggcttatgt-3'
CGTCACCCGGCAACCTTGGGTAGCAGCGAAGTCGAGGCATTTCTGTCCTGGCTTGGTCTAGACGTCTCGT
CAGGCCATGGTCCTGGCACAGCACCGGCAACAGCCGCTGCACCGTTTCGAGCGCTTGCTTGCCGCCAATG
TTGCTGGCGATAGCCACCACTTGGTCCGGGGTCAGGCCATGGTCCTGGCACAGCACCGGCAACAGCCGCT
GCACCGTTTCGAGCGCTTGCTTGCCGCCATTGTTGCTGGCGATAGCCACCACTTGGTCCGGGGTCAGGCC
ATGGTCCTGGCACAGCACCGGCAACAGCCGCTGCACCGTTTCGAGCGCTTGCTTGCCGCCACCGTTGCTG
GCGATAGCCACCACTTGGTCCGGGGTCAGGTTCAGGGGGAGACGCTTAAGACTGGCCGTCGTTTTACAAC
GTCGTGACTGGGAAAACATCCATGCTAGCGTTAACGCGAGAGTAGGGAACTGCCAGGCATCAAATAAAAC
GAAAGGCTCAGTCGGAAGACTGGGCCTTTCGTTTTATCTGTTGTTTGTCGGTGAACGCTCTCCTGAGTAG
GACAAATCCGCCGGGAGCGGATTTGAACGTTGTGAAGCAACG
